Addgene plasmid #165794: pCP6-Dros
Purpose: Fusion grammar bacterial CP6 promoter, assembles with pHSP70B-TACT
Depositing lab: Koen Venken. Depositing organization: Baylor College of Medicine. Publication: Multiplexed drug-based selection and counterselection genetic manipulations in Drosophila. Matinyan N, Karkhanis MS, Gonzalez Y, Jain A, Saltzman A, Malovannaya A, Sarrion-Perdigones A, Dierick HA, Venken KJT. Cell Rep. 2021 Sep 14;36(11):109700. doi: 10.1016/j.celrep.2021.109700. PubMed 34525356.
Backbone
  Vector backbone: pUPD
  Backbone size w/o insert (bp): 3057
  Vector type: Bacterial Expression
Growth in bacteria
  Bacterial resistance: Ampicillin, 100 μg/mL
  Growth temperature: 37°C
  Growth strain: DH10B
  Copy number: High Copy
Gene/Insert
  Gene/Insert name: CP6 Promoter
  Species: Synthetic
  Insert size (bp): 85
  Cloning method: Restriction Enzyme; 5′ cloning site Unknown (unknown if destroyed)
Terms and licenses: Academic/Nonprofit Terms; Industry Terms: Not Available to Industry
Depositor comments: Bacterial Promoter
How to cite: pCP6-Dros was a gift from Koen Venken (Addgene plasmid # 165794 ; http://n2t.net/addgene:165794 ; RRID:Addgene_165794)
