[The description below was written by a language model from this plasmid's Addgene catalogue record and pLannotate feature annotations shown in this document.]
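Description:
pCP6-Dros is a small part-donor plasmid (about 3.1 kb) that carries a synthetic bacterial CP6 promoter, an insert of roughly 85 bp, in the pUPD backbone. The record calls it a "fusion grammar" part designed to assemble with a companion part, pHSP70B-TACT. This indicates that it is a module for hierarchical, modular DNA assembly rather than a finished expression construct. The exact cloning sites and flanking overhangs are not stated. The catalogue lists it as a bacterial expression vector, but it contains no downstream coding payload; the promoter itself is what the plasmid supplies.

The plasmid replicates in E. coli at high copy from a ColE1/pUC-type origin and is selected with ampicillin through the β-lactamase gene and its native promoter. An f1 phage origin is also present, along with remnants typical of a pGEM-like cloning vector. These include T7 and SP6 promoters flanking the cloning region, a lac promoter with operator and CAP binding site, a lacZα fragment, and small bom and lacI fragments. The automated annotation does not label the CP6 promoter, which presumably lies in the unannotated stretch between the T7 and SP6 promoters. The short hit to a hornet peptide in that interval is almost certainly a spurious match.

The associated work concerns multiplexed drug-based selection and counterselection in Drosophila. Joining this bacterial promoter to the named HSP70B part would plausibly give a composite promoter able to drive a marker in both bacteria and flies, although the record does not spell out that design.
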