Features (pLannotate 1.2.2; 13 found; start..end, strand, type, name):
    172..760     -  rep_origin     ori: high-copy-number ColE1/pMB1/pBR322/pUC origin of replication
    931..1791    -  CDS            AmpR: β-lactamase; bla; confers resistance to ampicillin, carbenicillin, and related antibiotics
   1792..1896    -  promoter       AmpR promoter: bla
   1923..1973    +  misc_feature   bom (fragment): basis of mobility region from pBR322
   1974..2429    -  rep_origin     f1 ori (sequence partly withheld): f1 bacteriophage origin of replication; arrow indicates direction of (+) strand synthesis
   2433..2590    -  CDS            lacZα (fragment): LacZα fragment of β-galactosidase; lacZ fragment
   2593..2611    +  promoter       T7 promoter: promoter for bacteriophage T7 RNA polymerase
   2802..2864    -  CDS            VESPI_VESMG (fragment): Experimental evidence at protein level: Swiss-Prot protein existence level 1. Shows contractile activity on isolated ileum smooth muscle. From Vespa magnifica (Hornet).
   2876..2894    -  promoter       SP6 promoter: promoter for bacteriophage SP6 RNA polymerase
   2936..2952    -  protein_bind   lac operator: The lac repressor binds to the lac operator to inhibit transcription in E. coli. This inhibition can be relieved by adding lactose or isopropyl-β-D-thiogalactopyranoside (IPTG). lac repressor encoded by lacI
   2960..2990    -  promoter       lac promoter: promoter for the E. coli lac operon
   3005..3026    -  protein_bind   CAP binding site: CAP binding activates transcription in the presence of cAMP. E. coli catabolite activator protein
   3039..3131    -  CDS            lacI (fragment): lac repressor; lacI; The lac repressor binds to the lac operator to inhibit transcription in E. coli. This inhibition can be relieved by adding lactose or isopropyl-β-D-thiogalactopyranoside (IPTG).
>Addgene plasmid #165794 | pCP6-Dros | addgene full sequence | sequence record 335041 | Addgene NGS Result
CTCGCTCACTGACTCGCTGCGCTCGGTCGTTCGGCTGCGGCGAGCGGTATCAGCTCACTCAAAGGCGGTA
ATACGGTTATCCACAGAATCAGGGGATAACGCAGGAAAGAACATGTGAGCAAAAGGCCAGCAAAAGGCCA
GGAACCGTAAAAAGGCCGCGTTGCTGGCGTTTTTCCATAGGCTCCGCCCCCCTGACGAGCATCACAAAAA
TCGACGCTCAAGTCAGAGGTGGCGAAACCCGACAGGACTATAAAGATACCAGGCGTTTCCCCCTGGAAGC
TCCCTCGTGCGCTCTCCTGTTCCGACCCTGCCGCTTACCGGATACCTGTCCGCCTTTCTCCCTTCGGGAA
GCGTGGCGCTTTCTCATAGCTCACGCTGTAGGTATCTCAGTTCGGTGTAGGTCGTTCGCTCCAAGCTGGG
CTGTGTGCACGAACCCCCCGTTCAGCCCGACCGCTGCGCCTTATCCGGTAACTATCGTCTTGAGTCCAAC
CCGGTAAGACACGACTTATCGCCACTGGCAGCAGCCACTGGTAACAGGATTAGCAGAGCGAGGTATGTAG
GCGGTGCTACAGAGTTCTTGAAGTGGTGGCCTAACTACGGCTACACTAGAAGAACAGTATTTGGTATCTG
CGCTCTGCTGAAGCCAGTTACCTTCGGAAAAAGAGTTGGTAGCTCTTGATCCGGCAAACAAACCACCGCT
GGTAGCGGTGGTTTTTTTGTTTGCAAGCAGCAGATTACGCGCAGAAAAAAAGGATCTCAAGAAGATCCTT
TGATCTTTTCTACGGGGTCTGACGCTCAGTGGAACGAAAACTCACGTTAAGGGATTTTGGTCATGAGATT
ATCAAAAAGGATCTTCACCTAGATCCTTTTAAATTAAAAATGAAGTTTTAAATCAATCTAAAGTATATAT
GAGTAAACTTGGTCTGACAGTTACCAATGCTTAATCAGTGAGGCACCTATCTCAGCGATCTGTCTATTTC
GTTCATCCATAGTTGCCTGACTCCCCGTCGTGTAGATAACTACGATACGGGAGGGCTTACCATCTGGCCC
CAGTGCTGCAATGATACCGCGCGACCCACGCTCACCGGCTCCAGATTTATCAGCAATAAACCAGCCAGCC
GGAAGGGCCGAGCGCAGAAGTGGTCCTGCAACTTTATCCGCCTCCATCCAGTCTATTAATTGTTGCCGGG
AAGCTAGAGTAAGTAGTTCGCCAGTTAATAGTTTGCGCAACGTTGTTGCCATTGCTACAGGCATCGTGGT
GTCACGCTCGTCGTTTGGTATGGCTTCATTCAGCTCCGGTTCCCAACGATCAAGGCGAGTTACATGATCC
CCCATGTTGTGCAAAAAAGCGGTTAGCTCCTTCGGTCCTCCGATCGTTGTCAGAAGTAAGTTGGCCGCAG
TGTTATCACTCATGGTTATGGCAGCACTGCATAATTCTCTTACTGTCATGCCATCCGTAAGATGCTTTTC
TGTGACTGGTGAGTACTCAACCAAGTCATTCTGAGAATAGTGTATGCGGCGACCGAGTTGCTCTTGCCCG
GCGTCAATACGGGATAATACCGCGCCACATAGCAGAACTTTAAAAGTGCTCATCATTGGAAAACGTTCTT
CGGGGCGAAAACTCTCAAGGATCTTACCGCTGTTGAGATCCAGTTCGATGTAACCCACTCGTGCACCCAA
CTGATCTTCAGCATCTTTTACTTTCACCAGCGTTTCTGGGTGAGCAAAAACAGGAAGGCAAAATGCCGCA
AAAAAGGGAATAAGGGCGACACGGAAATGTTGAATACTCATACTCTTCCTTTTTCAATATTATTGAAGCA
TTTATCAGGGTTATTGTCTCATGAGCGGATACATATTTGAATGTATTTAGAAAAATAAACAAATAGGGGT
TCCGCGCACATTTCCCCGAAAAGTGCCACCTGATGCGGTGTGAAATACCGCACAGATGCGTAAGGAGAAA
ATACCGCATCAGGAAATTGTAAGCGTTAATATTTTGTTAAAATTCGCGTTAAATTTTTGTTAAATCAGCT
CATTTTTTAACCAATAGGCCGAAATCGGCAAAATCCCTTATAAATCAAAAGAATAGACCGAGATAGGGT
[37 nt withheld, positions 2100-2136]
AAAGAACGTGGACTCCAACGTCAAAGGGCGAAAAACCGTCTATCAGGGCGCTGGCCCACTACGTGAACCA
TCACCCT
[91 nt withheld, positions 2214-2304]
G
[124 nt withheld, positions 2306-2429]
CCATTCGCCATTCAGGCTGCGCAACTGTTGGGAAGGGCGATCGGTGCGGGCCTCTTCGCTATTACGCCAG
CTGGCGAAAGGGGGATGTGCTGCAAGGCGATTAAGTTGGGTAACGCCAGGGTTTTCCCAGTCACGACGTT
GTAAAACGACGGCCAGTGAATTGTAATACGACTCACTATAGGGCGAATTGGGCCCGACGTCGCATGCTCC
CGGCCGCCATGGCGGCCGCGGGAATTCGATTGGGCGATGAGTGGTCTCGTACTCGAATCCATGTGGGAGT
TTATTCTTGACACAGATATTTATGATATAATAACTGAGTAAGCTTAACATAAGGAGGAAAACAAAATGCG
AGACCACTCATCGCCCAATCACTAGTGAATTCGCGGCCGCCTGCAGGTCGACCATATGGGAGAGCTCCCA
ACGCGTTGGATGCATAGCTTGAGTATTCTATAGTGTCACCTAAATAGCTTGGCGTAATCATGGTCATAGC
TGTTTCCTGTGTGAAATTGTTATCCGCTCACAATTCCACACAACATACGAGCCGGAAGCATAAAGTGTAA
AGCCTGGGGTGCCTAATGAGTGAGCTAACTCACATTAATTGCGTTGCGCTCACTGCCCGCTTTCCAGTCG
GGAAACCTGTCGTGCCAGCTGCATTAATGAATCGGCCAACGCGCGGGGAGAGGCGGTTTGCGTATTGGGC
GCTCTTCCGCTTC
